>Addgene plasmid #136088 | CDS12_mScarletI-linker | addgene full sequence | sequence record 275019 | Addgene NGS Result
CTTACGTGCCCGATCAACTCGAGTGCCACCTGACGTCTAAGAAACCATTATTATCATGACATTAACCTAT
AAAAATAGGCGTATCACGAGGCAGAATTTCAGATAAAAAAAATCCTTAGCTTTCGCTAAGGATGATTTCT
GGAATTCGGTCTCGAATGGTGAGCAAGGGCGAGGCAGTGATCAAGGAGTTCATGCGGTTCAAGGTGCACA
TGGAGGGCTCCATGAACGGCCACGAGTTCGAGATCGAGGGCGAGGGCGAGGGCCGCCCCTACGAGGGCAC
CCAGACCGCCAAGCTGAAGGTGACCAAGGGTGGCCCCCTGCCCTTCTCCTGGGACATCCTGTCCCCTCAG
TTCATGTACGGCTCCAGGGCCTTCATCAAGCACCCCGCCGACATCCCCGACTACTATAAGCAGTCCTTCC
CCGAGGGCTTCAAGTGGGAGCGCGTGATGAACTTCGAGGACGGCGGCGCCGTGACCGTGACCCAGGACAC
CTCCCTGGAGGACGGCACCCTGATCTACAAGGTGAAGCTCCGCGGCACCAACTTCCCTCCTGACGGCCCC
GTAATGCAGAAGAAGACAATGGGCTGGGAAGCGTCCACCGAGCGGTTGTACCCCGAGGACGGCGTGCTGA
AGGGCGACATTAAGATGGCCCTGCGCCTGAAGGACGGCGGCCGCTACCTGGCGGACTTCAAGACCACCTA
CAAGGCCAAGAAGCCCGTGCAGATGCCCGGCGCCTACAACGTCGACCGCAAGTTGGACATCACCTCCCAC
AACGAGGACTACACCGTGGTGGAACAGTACGAACGCTCCGAGGGCCGCCACTCCACCGGCGGCATGGACG
AGCTGTACAAGTCCGGAGCTGCGGCCGCTGCCGCTGCGGCAGCGGCTTCGTGAGACCCTGCAGTCCGGCA
AAAAAGGGCAAGGTGTCACCACCCTGCCCTTTTTCTTTAAAACCGAAAAGATTACTTCGCGTTATGCAGG
CTTCCTCGCTCACTGACTCGCTGCGCTCGGTCGTTCGGCTGCGGCGAGCGGTATCAGCTCACTCAAAGGC
GGTAATACGGTTATCCACAGAATCAGGGGATAACGCAGGAAAGAACATGTGAGCAAAAGGCCAGCAAAAG
GCCAGGAACCGTAAAAAGGCCGCGTTGCTGGCGTTTTTCCACAGGCTCCGCCCCCCTGACGAGCATCACA
AAAATCGACGCTCAAGTCAGAGGTGGCGAAACCCGACAGGACTATAAAGATACCAGGCGTTTCCCCCTGG
AAGCTCCCTCGTGCGCTCTCCTGTTCCGACCCTGCCGCTTACCGGATACCTGTCCGCCTTTCTCCCTTCG
GGAAGCGTGGCGCTTTCTCATAGCTCACGCTGTAGGTATCTCAGTTCGGTGTAGGTCGTTCGCTCCAAGC
TGGGCTGTGTGCACGAACCCCCCGTTCAGCCCGACCGCTGCGCCTTATCCGGTAACTATCGTCTTGAGTC
CAACCCGGTAAGACACGACTTATCGCCACTGGCAGCAGCCACTGGTAACAGGATTAGCAGAGCGAGGTAT
GTAGGCGGTGCTACAGAGTTCTTGAAGTGGTGGCCTAACTACGGCTACACTAGAAGAACAGTATTTGGTA
TCTGCGCTCTGCTGAAGCCAGTTACCTTCGGAAAAAGAGTTGGTAGCTCTTGATCCGGCAAACAAACCAC
CGCTGGTAGCGGTGGTTTTTTTGTTTGCAAGCAGCAGATTACGCGCAGAAAAAAAGGATCTCAAGAAGAT
CCTTTGATCTTTTCTACGGGGTCTGACGCTCAGTGGAACGAAAACTCACGTTAAGGGATTTTGGTCATGA
GATTATCAAAAAGGATCTTCACCTAGATCCTTTTAAATTAAAAATGAAGTTTTAAATCAATCTAAAGTAT
ATATGAGTAAACTTGGTCTGACAGCTCGAGGCTTGGATTCTCACCAATAAAAAACGCCCGGCGGCAACCG
AGCGTTCTGAACAAATCCAGATGGAGTTCTGAGGTCATTACTGGATCTATCAACAGGAGTCCAAGCGAGC
TCGATATCAAATTACGCCCCGCCCTGCCACTCATCGCAGTACTGTTGTAATTCATTAAGCATTCTGCCGA
CATGGAAGCCATCACAAACGGCATGATGAACCTGAATCGCCAGCGGCATCAGCACCTTGTCGCCTTGCGT
ATAATATTTGCCCATGGTGAAAACGGGGGCGAAGAAGTTGTCCATATTGGCCACGTTTAAATCAAAACTG
GTGAAACTCACCCAGGGATTGGCTGAGACGAAAAACATATTCTCAATAAACCCTTTAGGGAAATAGGCCA
GGTTTTCACCGTAACACGCCACATCTTGCGAATATATGTGTAGAAACTGCCGGAAATCGTCGTGGTATTC
ACTCCAGAGCGATGAAAACGTTTCAGTTTGCTCATGGAAAACGGTGTAACAAGGGTGAACACTATCCCAT
ATCACCAGCTCACCGTCTTTCATTGCCATACGAAATTCCGGATGAGCATTCATCAGGCGGGCAAGAATGT
GAATAAAGGCCGGATAAAACTTGTGCTTATTTTTCTTTACGGTCTTTAAAAAGGCCGTAATATCCAGCTG
AACGGTCTGGTTATAGGTACATTGAGCAACTGACTGAAATGCCTCAAAATGTTCTTTACGATGCCATTGG
GATATATCAACGGTGGTATATCCAGTGATTTTTTTCTCCATTTTAGCTTCCTTAGCTCCTGAAAATCTCG
ATAACTCAAAAAATACGCCCGGTAGTGATCTTATTTCATTATGGTGAAAGTTGGAACCT
Features (pLannotate 1.2.2; 7 found; start..end, strand, type, name):
     96..139     -  terminator     bacterial terminator: putative bacterial transcription terminator
    156..851     +  CDS            mScarlet-I: mScarlet-I is a basic (constitutively fluorescent) red fluorescent protein published in 2016, derived from synthetic construct. It is reported to be a rapidly-maturing monomer with moderate acid sensitivity.
    904..961     +  terminator     his operon terminator: This putative transcriptin terminator from the E. coli his operon has a 2-bp deletion introduced during synthesis. Its efficiency has not been determined.
   1156..1744    -  rep_origin     ori: high-copy-number ColE1/pMB1/pBR322/pUC origin of replication
   1927..2021    -  terminator     lambda t0 terminator: transcription terminator from phage lambda
   2045..2701    -  CDS            cat: CAT_ECOLX - Experimental evidence at protein level: Swiss-Prot protein existence level 1. This enzyme is an effector of chloramphenicol resistance in bacteria. From Escherichia coli. This protein is used as a marker in many commonly used cloning vectors, such as pACYC184.
   2702..10      -  promoter       cat promoter (across the origin): promoter of the E. coli cat gene encoding chloramphenicol acetyltransferase
