[The description below was written by a language model from this plasmid's Addgene catalogue record and pLannotate feature annotations shown in this document.]
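Description:
CDS12_mScarletI-linker is a small (about 2.8 kb) level-0 DNA part plasmid built in the pUAP4 acceptor backbone as part of a standardised synthetic biology toolkit for reprogramming gene expression in the liverwort Marchantia polymorpha. It is not an expression vector in its own right. It carries no plant promoter or plant terminator and serves to store and supply a single coding-sequence module for assembly into larger transcription units. In E. coli it is maintained at high copy number through a ColE1/pUC-type origin and is selected with chloramphenicol through a cat gene driven by its native promoter and followed by the lambda t0 terminator.

The insert is a synthetic "CDS12" part encoding mScarlet-I, a rapidly maturing monomeric red fluorescent protein. It lacks a stop codon and, according to the insert name, continues into a flexible serine/glycine-rich linker ending in Ala-Ser. The feature table annotates only the fluorescent protein itself, not the linker. Omitting the stop codon allows translation to continue into a downstream C-terminal ("CTAG") part, so mScarlet-I sits at the N-terminus of the fusion. The built-in linker provides spacing when the partner part has none of its own. Internal BsaI and SapI sites have been removed ("domesticated") so that the part is compatible with Type IIS assembly. The BsaI sites used to load it into the backbone were destroyed during cloning. Bacterial transcription terminators, including one derived from the his operon, flank the insert and insulate it from read-through in the cloning host. The plasmid is typically used for modular construction of red fluorescent fusion proteins for expression in plants.
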