Addgene plasmid #136088: CDS12_mScarletI-linker
Purpose: FP for N-term fusion with a CTAG without linker
Depositing lab: Jim Haseloff. Depositing organization: University of Cambridge. Publication: Systematic tools for reprogramming plant gene expression in a simple model, Marchantia polymorpha. Sauret-Gueto S, Frangedakis E, Silvestri L, Rebmann M, Tomaselli M, Markel K, Delmans M, West A, Patron NJ, Haseloff J. ACS Synth Biol. 2020 Mar 12. doi: 10.1021/acssynbio.9b00511. PubMed 32163700.
Backbone
  Vector backbone: pUAP4
  Vector type: Plant Expression, Synthetic Biology
Growth in bacteria
  Bacterial resistance: Chloramphenicol, 25 μg/mL
  Growth temperature: 37°C
  Growth strain: DH5alpha
  Copy number: High Copy
Gene/Insert
  Gene/Insert name: CDS12_mScarletI(noStop)-SerGly10xAlaSer
  Species: Synthetic
  Mutation: BsaI/ SapI domesticated
  Cloning method: Restriction Enzyme; 5′ cloning site BsaI (destroyed during cloning); 3′ cloning site BsaI (destroyed during cloning)
  Sequencing primers: 5′ n/a
Depositor comments: Please visit https://www.biorxiv.org/content/10.1101/2020.02.29.971002v1 for bioRxiv preprint.
How to cite: CDS12_mScarletI-linker was a gift from Jim Haseloff (Addgene plasmid # 136088 ; http://n2t.net/addgene:136088 ; RRID:Addgene_136088)
